>Addgene plasmid #103817 | pPHR-EYFP | depositor full sequence | sequence record 196710 | Full Sequence
TAGTTATTAATAGTAATCAATTACGGGGTCATTAGTTCATAGCCCATATATGGAGTTCCGCGTTACATAA
CTTACGGTAAATGGCCCGCCTGGCTGACCGCCCAACGACCCCCGCCCATTGACGTCAATAATGACGTATG
TTCCCATAGTAACGCCAATAGGGACTTTCCATTGACGTCAATGGGTGGAGTATTTACGGTAAACTGCCCA
CTTGGCAGTACATCAAGTGTATCATATGCCAAGTACGCCCCCTATTGACGTCAATGACGGTAAATGGCCC
GCCTGGCATTATGCCCAGTACATGACCTTATGGGACTTTCCTACTTGGCAGTACATCTACGTATTAGTCA
TCGCTATTACCATGGTGATGCGGTTTTGGCAGTACATCAATGGGCGTGGATAGCGGTTTGACTCACGGGG
ATTTCCAAGTCTCCACCCCATTGACGTCAATGGGAGTTTGTTTTGGCACCAAAATCAACGGGACTTTCCA
AAATGTCGTAACAACTCCGCCCCATTGACGCAAATGGGCGGTAGGCGTGTACGGTGGGAGGTCTATATAA
GCAGAGCTGGTTTAGTGAACCGTCAGATCCGCTAGCGCTACCGGACTCAGATCTCGAGGCCACCATGAAG
ATGGACAAAAAGACTATAGTTTGGTTTAGAAGAGACCTAAGGATTGAGGATAATCCTGCATTAGCAGCAG
CTGCTCACGAAGGATCTGTTTTTCCTGTCTTCATTTGGTGTCCTGAAGAAGAAGGACAGTTTTATCCTGG
AAGAGCTTCAAGATGGTGGATGAAACAATCACTTGCTCACTTATCTCAATCCTTGAAGGCTCTTGGATCT
GACCTCACTTTAATCAAAACCCACAACACGATTTCAGCGATCTTGGATTGTATCCGCGTTACCGGTGCTA
CAAAAGTCGTCTTTAACCACCTCTATGATCCTGTTTCGTTAGTTCGGGACCATACCGTAAAGGAGAAGCT
GGTGGAACGTGGGATCTCTGTGCAAAGCTACAATGGAGATCTATTGTATGAACCGTGGGAGATATACTGC
GAAAAGGGCAAACCTTTTACGAGTTTCAATTCTTACTGGAAGAAATGCTTAGATATGTCGATTGAATCCG
TTATGCTTCCTCCTCCTTGGCGGTTGATGCCAATAACTGCAGCGGCTGAAGCGATTTGGGCGTGTTCGAT
TGAAGAACTAGGGCTGGAGAATGAGGCCGAGAAACCGAGCAATGCGTTGTTAACTAGAGCTTGGTCTCCA
GGATGGAGCAATGCTGATAAGTTACTAAATGAGTTCATCGAGAAGCAGTTGATAGATTATGCAAAGAACA
GCAAGAAAGTTGTTGGGAATTCTACTTCACTACTTTCTCCGTATCTCCATTTCGGGGAAATAAGCGTCAG
ACACGTTTTCCAGTGTGCCCGGATGAAACAAATTATATGGGCAAGAGATAAGAACAGTGAAGGAGAAGAA
AGTGCAGATCTTTTTCTTAGGGGAATCGGTTTAAGAGAGTATTCTCGGTATATATGTTTCAACTTCCCGT
TTACTCACGAGCAATCGTTGTTGAGTCATCTTCGGTTTTTCCCTTGGGATGCTGATGTTGATAAGTTCAA
GGCCTGGAGACAAGGCAGGACCGGTTATCCGTTGGTGGATGCCGGAATGAGAGAGCTTTGGGCTACCGGA
TGGATGCATAACAGAATAAGAGTGATTGTTTCAAGCTTTGCTGTGAAGTTTCTTCTCCTTCCATGGAAAT
GGGGAATGAAGTATTTCTGGGATACACTTTTGGATGCTGATTTGGAATGTGACATCCTTGGCTGGCAGTA
TATCTCTGGGAGTATCCCCGATGGCCACGAGCTTGATCGCTTGGACAATCCCGCGTTACAAGGCGCCAAA
TATGACCCAGAAGGTGAGTACATAAGGCAATGGCTTCCCGAGCTTGCGAGATTGCCAACTGAATGGATCC
ATCATCCATGGGACGCTCCTTTAACCGTACTCAAAGCTTCTGGTGTGGAACTCGGAACAAACTATGCGAA
ACCCATTGTAGACATCGACACAGCTCGTGAGCTACTAGCTAAAGCTATTTCAAGAACCCGTGAAGCACAG
ATCATGATCGGAGCAGCAGCCCGGGTCATGGTGAGCAAGGGCGAGGAGCTGTTCACCGGGGTGGTGCCCA
TCCTGGTCGAGCTGGACGGCGACGTAAACGGCCACAAGTTCAGCGTGTCCGGCGAGGGCGAGGGCGATGC
CACCTACGGCAAGCTGACCCTGAAGTTCATCTGCACCACCGGCAAGCTGCCCGTGCCCTGGCCCACCCTC
GTGACCACCTTCGGCTACGGCCTGCAGTGCTTCGCCCGCTACCCCGACCACATGAAGCAGCACGACTTCT
TCAAGTCCGCCATGCCCGAAGGCTACGTCCAGGAGCGCACCATCTTCTTCAAGGACGACGGCAACTACAA
GACCCGCGCCGAGGTGAAGTTCGAGGGCGACACCCTGGTGAACCGCATCGAGCTGAAGGGCATCGACTTC
AAGGAGGACGGCAACATCCTGGGGCACAAGCTGGAGTACAACTACAACAGCCACAACGTCTATATCATGG
CCGACAAGCAGAAGAACGGCATCAAGGTGAACTTCAAGATCCGCCACAACATCGAGGACGGCAGCGTGCA
GCTCGCCGACCACTACCAGCAGAACACCCCCATCGGCGACGGCCCCGTGCTGCTGCCCGACAACCACTAC
CTGAGCTACCAGTCCGCCCTGAGCAAAGACCCCAACGAGAAGCGCGATCACATGGTCCTGCTGGAGTTCG
TGACCGCCGCCGGGATCACTCTCGGCATGGACGAGCTGTACAAGAGCGGCCGCGACTCTAGATCATAATC
AGCCATACCACATTTGTAGAGGTTTTACTTGCTTTAAAAAACCTCCCACACCTCCCCCTGAACCTGAAAC
ATAAAATGAATGCAATTGTTGTTGTTAACTTGTTTATTGCAGCTTATAATGGTTACAAATAAAGCAATAG
CATCACAAATTTCACAAATAAAGCATTTTTTTCACTGCATTCTAGTTGTGGTTTGTCCAAACTCATCAAT
GTATCTTAAGGCGTAAATTGTAAGCGTTAATATTTTGTTAAAATTCGCGTTAAATTTTTGTTAAATCAGC
TCATTTTTTAACCAATAGGCCGAAATCGGCAAAATCCCTTATAAATCAAAAGAATAGACCGAGATAGGGT
[37 nt withheld, positions 3221-3257]
AAAGAACGTGGACTCCAACGTCAAAGG
[49 nt withheld, positions 3285-3333]
T
[91 nt withheld, positions 3335-3425]
G
[124 nt withheld, positions 3427-3550]
CAGGTGGCACTTTTCGGGGAAATGTGCGCGGAACCCCTATTTGTTTATTTTTCTAAATACATTCAAATAT
GTATCCGCTCATGAGACAATAACCCTGATAAATGCTTCAATAATATTGAAAAAGGAAGAGTCCTGAGGCG
GAAAGAACCAGCTGTGGAATGTGTGTCAGTTAGGGTGTGGAAAGTCCCCAGGCTCCCCAGCAGGCAGAAG
TATGCAAAGCATGCATCTCAATTAGTCAGCAACCAGGTGTGGAAAGTCCCCAGGCTCCCCAGCAGGCAGA
AGTATGCAAAGCATGCATCTCAATTAGTCAGCAACCATAGTCCCGCCCCTAACTCCGCCCATCCCGCCCC
TAACTCCGCCCAGTTCCGCCCATTCTCCGCCCCATGGCTGACTAATTTTTTTTATTTATGCAGAGGCCGA
GGCCGCCTCGGCCTCTGAGCTATTCCAGAAGTAGTGAGGAGGCTTTTTTGGAGGCCTAGGCTTTTGCAAA
GATCGATCAAGAGACAGGATGAGGATCGTTTCGCATGATTGAACAAGATGGATTGCACGCAGGTTCTCCG
GCCGCTTGGGTGGAGAGGCTATTCGGCTATGACTGGGCACAACAGACAATCGGCTGCTCTGATGCCGCCG
TGTTCCGGCTGTCAGCGCAGGGGCGCCCGGTTCTTTTTGTCAAGACCGACCTGTCCGGTGCCCTGAATGA
ACTGCAAGACGAGGCAGCGCGGCTATCGTGGCTGGCCACGACGGGCGTTCCTTGCGCAGCTGTGCTCGAC
GTTGTCACTGAAGCGGGAAGGGACTGGCTGCTATTGGGCGAAGTGCCGGGGCAGGATCTCCTGTCATCTC
ACCTTGCTCCTGCCGAGAAAGTATCCATCATGGCTGATGCAATGCGGCGGCTGCATACGCTTGATCCGGC
TACCTGCCCATTCGACCACCAAGCGAAACATCGCATCGAGCGAGCACGTACTCGGATGGAAGCCGGTCTT
GTCGATCAGGATGATCTGGACGAAGAGCATCAGGGGCTCGCGCCAGCCGAACTGTTCGCCAGGCTCAAGG
CGAGCATGCCCGACGGCGAGGATCTCGTCGTGACCCATGGCGATGCCTGCTTGCCGAATATCATGGTGGA
AAATGGCCGCTTTTCTGGATTCATCGACTGTGGCCGGCTGGGTGTGGCGGACCGCTATCAGGACATAGCG
TTGGCTACCCGTGATATTGCTGAAGAGCTTGGCGGCGAATGGGCTGACCGCTTCCTCGTGCTTTACGGTA
TCGCCGCTCCCGATTCGCAGCGCATCGCCTTCTATCGCCTTCTTGACGAGTTCTTCTGAGCGGGACTCTG
GGGTTCGAAATGACCGACCAAGCGACGCCCAACCTGCCATCACGAGATTTCGATTCCACCGCCGCCTTCT
ATGAAAGGTTGGGCTTCGGAATCGTTTTCCGGGACGCCGGCTGGATGATCCTCCAGCGCGGGGATCTCAT
GCTGGAGTTCTTCGCCCACCCTAGGGGGAGGCTAACTGAAACACGGAAGGAGACAATACCGGAAGGAACC
CGCGCTATGACGGCAATAAAAAGACAGAATAAAACGCACGGTGTTGGGTCGTTTGTTCATAAACGCGGGG
TTCGGTCCCAGGGCTGGCACTCTGTCGATACCCCACCGAGACCCCATTGGGGCCAATACGCCCGCGTTTC
TTCCTTTTCCCCACCCCACCCCCCAAGTTCGGGTGAAGGCCCAGGGCTCGCAGCCAACGTCGGGGCGGCA
GGCCCTGCCATAGCCTCAGGTTACTCATATATACTTTAGATTGATTTAAAACTTCATTTTTAATTTAAAA
GGATCTAGGTGAAGATCCTTTTTGATAATCTCATGACCAAAATCCCTTAACGTGAGTTTTCGTTCCACTG
AGCGTCAGACCCCGTAGAAAAGATCAAAGGATCTTCTTGAGATCCTTTTTTTCTGCGCGTAATCTGCTGC
TTGCAAACAAAAAAACCACCGCTACCAGCGGTGGTTTGTTTGCCGGATCAAGAGCTACCAACTCTTTTTC
CGAAGGTAACTGGCTTCAGCAGAGCGCAGATACCAAATACTGTCCTTCTAGTGTAGCCGTAGTTAGGCCA
CCACTTCAAGAACTCTGTAGCACCGCCTACATACCTCGCTCTGCTAATCCTGTTACCAGTGGCTGCTGCC
AGTGGCGATAAGTCGTGTCTTACCGGGTTGGACTCAAGACGATAGTTACCGGATAAGGCGCAGCGGTCGG
GCTGAACGGGGGGTTCGTGCACACAGCCCAGCTTGGAGCGAACGACCTACACCGAACTGAGATACCTACA
GCGTGAGCTATGAGAAAGCGCCACGCTTCCCGAAGGGAGAAAGGCGGACAGGTATCCGGTAAGCGGCAGG
GTCGGAACAGGAGAGCGCACGAGGGAGCTTCCAGGGGGAAACGCCTGGTATCTTTATAGTCCTGTCGGGT
TTCGCCACCTCTGACTTGAGCGTCGATTTTTGTGATGCTCGTCAGGGGGGCGGAGCCTATGGAAAAACGC
CAGCAACGCGGCCTTTTTACGGTTCCTGGCCTTTTGCTGGCCTTTTGCTCACATGTTCTTTCCTGCGTTA
TCCCCTGATTCTGTGGATAACCGTATTACCGCCATGCAT
Features (pLannotate 1.2.2; 15 found; start..end, strand, type, name):
     61..364     +  enhancer       CMV enhancer: human cytomegalovirus immediate early enhancer
    365..568     +  promoter       CMV promoter: human cytomegalovirus (CMV) immediate early promoter
    591..618     +  misc_feature   MCS (fragment): multiple cloning site
    625..2118    +  CDS            CRY2PHR: N-terminal photolyase homology region of Arabidopsis thaliana cryptochrome 2 binds to CIB1 upon exposure to blue light (Kennedy et al., 2010)
   2128..2844    +  CDS            EYFP: EYFP is a basic (constitutively fluorescent) green/yellow fluorescent protein published in 1996, derived from Aequorea victoria. It is reported to be a very rapidly-maturing weak dimer with high acid sensitivity.
   2861..2944    +  CDS            large T antigen (fragment): large T antigen from SV40 (simian virus 40)
   2967..3088    +  polyA_signal   SV40 poly(A) signal: SV40 polyadenylation signal
   3122..3550    -  rep_origin     f1 ori (sequence partly withheld): f1 bacteriophage origin of replication; arrow indicates direction of (+) strand synthesis
   3577..3681    +  promoter       AmpR promoter: bla
   3683..4040    +  promoter       SV40 promoter: SV40 enhancer and early promoter
   4075..4869    +  CDS            NeoR/KanR: aminoglycoside phosphotransferase from Tn5; aph(3')-II (or nptII); confers resistance to neomycin, kanamycin, and G418 (Geneticin®)
   4890..5042    +  CDS            ble (fragment): BLE_KLEPN - Experimental evidence at protein level: Swiss-Prot protein existence level 1. Binding protein with a strong affinity to the bleomycin family of antibiotics. Binds to CL990; an antimitotic-antibiotic compound. From Klebsiella pneumoniae.
   5101..5148    +  polyA_signal   HSV TK poly(A) signal: herpes simplex virus thymidine kinase polyadenylation signal (Cole and Stacy, 1985)
   5239..5255    -  polyA_signal   bGH poly(A) signal (fragment): bovine growth hormone polyadenylation signal
   5477..6065    +  rep_origin     ori: high-copy-number ColE1/pMB1/pBR322/pUC origin of replication
