>Addgene plasmid #103817 | pPHR-EYFP | addgene full sequence | sequence record 199333 | Addgene NGS Result
TAATAGTAATCAATTACGGGGTCATTAGTTCATAGCCCATATATGGAGTTCCGCGTTACATAACTTACGG
TAAATGGCCCGCCTGGCTGACCGCCCAACGACCCCCGCCCATTGACGTCAATAATGACGTATGTTCCCAT
AGTAACGCCAATAGGGACTTTCCATTGACGTCAATGGGTGGAGTATTTACGGTAAACTGCCCACTTGGCA
GTACATCAAGTGTATCATATGCCAAGTACGCCCCCTATTGACGTCAATGACGGTAAATGGCCCGCCTGGC
ATTATGCCCAGTACATGACCTTATGGGACTTTCCTACTTGGCAGTACATCTACGTATTAGTCATCGCTAT
TACCATGGTGATGCGGTTTTGGCAGTACATCAATGGGCGTGGATAGCGGTTTGACTCACGGGGATTTCCA
AGTCTCCACCCCATTGACGTCAATGGGAGTTTGTTTTGGCACCAAAATCAACGGGACTTTCCAAAATGTC
GTAACAACTCCGCCCCATTGACGCAAATGGGCGGTAGGCGTGTACGGTGGGAGGTCTATATAAGCAGAGC
TGGTTTAGTGAACCGTCAGATCCGCTAGCGCTACCGGACTCAGATCTCGAGGCCACCATGAAGATGGACA
AAAAGACTATAGTTTGGTTTAGAAGAGACCTAAGGATTGAGGATAATCCTGCATTAGCAGCAGCTGCTCA
CGAAGGATCTGTTTTTCCTGTCTTCATTTGGTGTCCTGAAGAAGAAGGACAGTTTTATCCTGGAAGAGCT
TCAAGATGGTGGATGAAACAATCACTTGCTCACTTATCTCAATCCTTGAAGGCTCTTGGATCTGACCTCA
CTTTAATCAAAACCCACAACACGATTTCAGCGATCTTGGATTGTATCCGCGTTACCGGTGCTACAAAAGT
CGTCTTTAACCACCTCTATGATCCTGTTTCGTTAGTTCGGGACCATACCGTAAAGGAGAAGCTGGTGGAA
CGTGGGATCTCTGTGCAAAGCTACAATGGAGATCTATTGTATGAACCGTGGGAGATATACTGCGAAAAGG
GCAAACCTTTTACGAGTTTCAATTCTTACTGGAAGAAATGCTTAGATATGTCGATTGAATCCGTTATGCT
TCCTCCTCCTTGGCGGTTGATGCCAATAACTGCAGCGGCTGAAGCGATTTGGGCGTGTTCGATTGAAGAA
CTAGGGCTGGAGAATGAGGCCGAGAAACCGAGCAATGCGTTGTTAACTAGAGCTTGGTCTCCAGGATGGA
GCAATGCTGATAAGTTACTAAATGAGTTCATCGAGAAGCAGTTGATAGATTATGCAAAGAACAGCAAGAA
AGTTGTTGGGAATTCTACTTCACTACTTTCTCCGTATCTCCATTTCGGGGAAATAAGCGTCAGACACGTT
TTCCAGTGTGCCCGGATGAAACAAATTATATGGGCAAGAGATAAGAACAGTGAAGGAGAAGAAAGTGCAG
ATCTTTTTCTTAGGGGAATCGGTTTAAGAGAGTATTCTCGGTATATATGTTTCAACTTCCCGTTTACTCA
CGAGCAATCGTTGTTGAGTCATCTTCGGTTTTTCCCTTGGGATGCTGATGTTGATAAGTTCAAGGCCTGG
AGACAAGGCAGGACCGGTTATCCGTTGGTGGATGCCGGAATGAGAGAGCTTTGGGCTACCGGATGGATGC
ATAACAGAATAAGAGTGATTGTTTCAAGCTTTGCTGTGAAGTTTCTTCTCCTTCCATGGAAATGGGGAAT
GAAGTATTTCTGGGATACACTTTTGGATGCTGATTTGGAATGTGACATCCTTGGCTGGCAGTATATCTCT
GGGAGTATCCCCGATGGCCACGAGCTTGATCGCTTGGACAATCCCGCGTTACAAGGCGCCAAATATGACC
CAGAAGGTGAGTACATAAGGCAATGGCTTCCCGAGCTTGCGAGATTGCCAACTGAATGGATCCATCATCC
ATGGGACGCTCCTTTAACCGTACTCAAAGCTTCTGGTGTGGAACTCGGAACAAACTATGCGAAACCCATT
GTAGACATCGACACAGCTCGTGAGCTACTAGCTAAAGCTATTTCAAGAACCCGTGAAGCACAGATCATGA
TCGGAGCAGCAGCCCGGGTCATGGTGAGCAAGGGCGAGGAGCTGTTCACCGGGGTGGTGCCCATCCTGGT
CGAGCTGGACGGCGACGTAAACGGCCACAAGTTCAGCGTGTCCGGCGAGGGCGAGGGCGATGCCACCTAC
GGCAAGCTGACCCTGAAGTTCATCTGCACCACCGGCAAGCTGCCCGTGCCCTGGCCCACCCTCGTGACCA
CCTTCGGCTACGGCCTGCAGTGCTTCGCCCGCTACCCCGACCACATGAAGCAGCACGACTTCTTCAAGTC
CGCCATGCCCGAAGGCTACGTCCAGGAGCGCACCATCTTCTTCAAGGACGACGGCAACTACAAGACCCGC
GCCGAGGTGAAGTTCGAGGGCGACACCCTGGTGAACCGCATCGAGCTGAAGGGCATCGACTTCAAGGAGG
ACGGCAACATCCTGGGGCACAAGCTGGAGTACAACTACAACAGCCACAACGTCTATATCATGGCCGACAA
GCAGAAGAACGGCATCAAGGTGAACTTCAAGATCCGCCACAACATCGAGGACGGCAGCGTGCAGCTCGCC
GACCACTACCAGCAGAACACCCCCATCGGCGACGGCCCCGTGCTGCTGCCCGACAACCACTACCTGAGCT
ACCAGTCCGCCCTGAGCAAAGACCCCAACGAGAAGCGCGATCACATGGTCCTGCTGGAGTTCGTGACCGC
CGCCGGGATCACTCTCGGCATGGACGAGCTGTACAAGAGCGGCCGCGACTCTAGATCATAATCAGCCATA
CCACATTTGTAGAGGTTTTACTTGCTTTAAAAAACCTCCCACACCTCCCCCTGAACCTGAAACATAAAAT
GAATGCAATTGTTGTTGTTAACTTGTTTATTGCAGCTTATAATGGTTACAAATAAAGCAATAGCATCACA
AATTTCACAAATAAAGCATTTTTTTCACTGCATTCTAGTTGTGGTTTGTCCAAACTCATCAATGTATCTT
AAGGCGTAAATTGTAAGCGTTAATATTTTGTTAAAATTCGCGTTAAATTTTTGTTAAATCAGCTCATTTT
TTAACCAATAGGCCGAAATCGGCAAAATCCCTTATAAATCAAAAGAATAGACCGAGATAGGGT
[37 nt withheld, positions 3214-3250]
AAAGAACGTGGACTCCAACGTCAAAGG
[49 nt withheld, positions 3278-3326]
T
[91 nt withheld, positions 3328-3418]
G
[124 nt withheld, positions 3420-3543]
CAGGTGGCACTTTTCGGGGAAATGTGCGCGGAACCCCTATTTGTTTATTTTTCTAAATACATTCAAATAT
GTATCCGCTCATGAGACAATAACCCTGATAAATGCTTCAATAATATTGAAAAAGGAAGAGTCCTGAGGCG
GAAAGAACCAGCTGTGGAATGTGTGTCAGTTAGGGTGTGGAAAGTCCCCAGGCTCCCCAGCAGGCAGAAG
TATGCAAAGCATGCATCTCAATTAGTCAGCAACCAGGTGTGGAAAGTCCCCAGGCTCCCCAGCAGGCAGA
AGTATGCAAAGCATGCATCTCAATTAGTCAGCAACCATAGTCCCGCCCCTAACTCCGCCCATCCCGCCCC
TAACTCCGCCCAGTTCCGCCCATTCTCCGCCCCATGGCTGACTAATTTTTTTTATTTATGCAGAGGCCGA
GGCCGCCTCGGCCTCTGAGCTATTCCAGAAGTAGTGAGGAGGCTTTTTTGGAGGCCTAGGCTTTTGCAAA
GATCGATCAAGAGACAGGATGAGGATCGTTTCGCATGATTGAACAAGATGGATTGCACGCAGGTTCTCCG
GCCGCTTGGGTGGAGAGGCTATTCGGCTATGACTGGGCACAACAGACAATCGGCTGCTCTGATGCCGCCG
TGTTCCGGCTGTCAGCGCAGGGGCGCCCGGTTCTTTTTGTCAAGACCGACCTGTCCGGTGCCCTGAATGA
ACTGCAAGACGAGGCAGCGCGGCTATCGTGGCTGGCCACGACGGGCGTTCCTTGCGCAGCTGTGCTCGAC
GTTGTCACTGAAGCGGGAAGGGACTGGCTGCTATTGGGCGAAGTGCCGGGGCAGGATCTCCTGTCATCTC
ACCTTGCTCCTGCCGAGAAAGTATCCATCATGGCTGATGCAATGCGGCGGCTGCATACGCTTGATCCGGC
TACCTGCCCATTCGACCACCAAGCGAAACATCGCATCGAGCGAGCACGTACTCGGATGGAAGCCGGTCTT
GTCGATCAGGATGATCTGGACGAAGAGCATCAGGGGCTCGCGCCAGCCGAACTGTTCGCCAGGCTCAAGG
CGAGCATGCCCGACGGCGAGGATCTCGTCGTGACCCATGGCGATGCCTGCTTGCCGAATATCATGGTGGA
AAATGGCCGCTTTTCTGGATTCATCGACTGTGGCCGGCTGGGTGTGGCGGACCGCTATCAGGACATAGCG
TTGGCTACCCGTGATATTGCTGAAGAGCTTGGCGGCGAATGGGCTGACCGCTTCCTCGTGCTTTACGGTA
TCGCCGCTCCCGATTCGCAGCGCATCGCCTTCTATCGCCTTCTTGACGAGTTCTTCTGAGCGGGACTCTG
GGGTTCGAAATGACCGACCAAGCGACGCCCAACCTGCCATCACGAGATTTCGATTCCACCGCCGCCTTCT
ATGAAAGGTTGGGCTTCGGAATCGTTTTCCGGGACGCCGGCTGGATGATCCTCCAGCGCGGGGATCTCAT
GCTGGAGTTCTTCGCCCACCCTAGGGGGAGGCTAACTGAAACACGGAAGGAGACAATACCGGAAGGAACC
CGCGCTATGACGGCAATAAAAAGACAGAATAAAACGCACGGTGTTGGGTCGTTTGTTCATAAACGCGGGG
TTCGGTCCCAGGGCTGGCACTCTGTCGATACCCCACCGAGACCCCATTGGGGCCAATACGCCCGCGTTTC
TTCCTTTTCCCCACCCCACCCCCCAAGTTCGGGTGAAGGCCCAGGGCTCGCAGCCAACGTCGGGGCGGCA
GGCCCTGCCATAGCCTCAGGTTACTCATATATACTTTAGATTGATTTAAAACTTCATTTTTAATTTAAAA
GGATCTAGGTGAAGATCCTTTTTGATAATCTCATGACCAAAATCCCTTAACGTGAGTTTTCGTTCCACTG
AGCGTCAGACCCCGTAGAAAAGATCAAAGGATCTTCTTGAGATCCTTTTTTTCTGCGCGTAATCTGCTGC
TTGCAAACAAAAAAACCACCGCTACCAGCGGTGGTTTGTTTGCCGGATCAAGAGCTACCAACTCTTTTTC
CGAAGGTAACTGGCTTCAGCAGAGCGCAGATACCAAATACTGTTCTTCTAGTGTAGCCGTAGTTAGGCCA
CCACTTCAAGAACTCTGTAGCACCGCCTACATACCTCGCTCTGCTAATCCTGTTACCAGTGGCTGCTGCC
AGTGGCGATAAGTCGTGTCTTACCGGGTTGGACTCAAGACGATAGTTACCGGATAAGGCGCAGCGGTCGG
GCTGAACGGGGGGTTCGTGCACACAGCCCAGCTTGGAGCGAACGACCTACACCGAACTGAGATACCTACA
GCGTGAGCTATGAGAAAGCGCCACGCTTCCCGAAGGGAGAAAGGCGGACAGGTATCCGGTAAGCGGCAGG
GTCGGAACAGGAGAGCGCACGAGGGAGCTTCCAGGGGGAAACGCCTGGTATCTTTATAGTCCTGTCGGGT
TTCGCCACCTCTGACTTGAGCGTCGATTTTTGTGATGCTCGTCAGGGGGGCGGAGCCTATGGAAAAACGC
CAGCAACGCGGCCTTTTTACGGTTCCTGGCCTTTTGCTGGCCTTTTGCTCACATGTTCTTTCCTGCGTTA
TCCCCTGATTCTGTGGATAACCGTATTACCGCCATGCATTAGTTAT
Features (pLannotate 1.2.2; 15 found; start..end, strand, type, name):
     54..357     +  enhancer       CMV enhancer: human cytomegalovirus immediate early enhancer
    358..561     +  promoter       CMV promoter: human cytomegalovirus (CMV) immediate early promoter
    584..611     +  misc_feature   MCS (fragment): multiple cloning site
    618..2111    +  CDS            CRY2PHR: N-terminal photolyase homology region of Arabidopsis thaliana cryptochrome 2 binds to CIB1 upon exposure to blue light (Kennedy et al., 2010)
   2121..2837    +  CDS            EYFP: EYFP is a basic (constitutively fluorescent) green/yellow fluorescent protein published in 1996, derived from Aequorea victoria. It is reported to be a very rapidly-maturing weak dimer with high acid sensitivity.
   2854..2937    +  CDS            large T antigen (fragment): large T antigen from SV40 (simian virus 40)
   2960..3081    +  polyA_signal   SV40 poly(A) signal: SV40 polyadenylation signal
   3115..3543    -  rep_origin     f1 ori (sequence partly withheld): f1 bacteriophage origin of replication; arrow indicates direction of (+) strand synthesis
   3570..3674    +  promoter       AmpR promoter: bla
   3676..4033    +  promoter       SV40 promoter: SV40 enhancer and early promoter
   4068..4862    +  CDS            NeoR/KanR: aminoglycoside phosphotransferase from Tn5; aph(3')-II (or nptII); confers resistance to neomycin, kanamycin, and G418 (Geneticin®)
   4883..5035    +  CDS            ble (fragment): BLE_KLEPN - Experimental evidence at protein level: Swiss-Prot protein existence level 1. Binding protein with a strong affinity to the bleomycin family of antibiotics. Binds to CL990; an antimitotic-antibiotic compound. From Klebsiella pneumoniae.
   5094..5141    +  polyA_signal   HSV TK poly(A) signal: herpes simplex virus thymidine kinase polyadenylation signal (Cole and Stacy, 1985)
   5232..5248    -  polyA_signal   bGH poly(A) signal (fragment): bovine growth hormone polyadenylation signal
   5470..6058    +  rep_origin     ori: high-copy-number ColE1/pMB1/pBR322/pUC origin of replication
