[The description below was written by a language model from this plasmid's Addgene catalogue record and pLannotate feature annotations shown in this document.]
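Description:
pPHR-EYFP is a 6,179 bp mammalian expression plasmid built on the Clontech pmCherry-N1 backbone, made by replacing mCherry with EYFP in an earlier CRY2PHR-mCherry construct. It is propagated in E. coli at high copy from a ColE1/pUC-type origin and also carries an f1 phage origin. A single NeoR/KanR (Tn5 aminoglycoside phosphotransferase) gene serves both hosts: the bacterial bla promoter drives it for kanamycin selection in bacteria, and the adjacent SV40 enhancer/early promoter drives it for G418 selection in mammalian cells, with an HSV TK polyadenylation signal downstream. The short ble, bGH poly(A) and SV40 large T antigen fragments in the annotation are partial matches rather than functional units. The depositor and repository-sequenced records show the same length and feature order, differing only by a small coordinate offset.

The payload, cloned between XhoI and NotI, is the N-terminal photolyase homology region (PHR) of Arabidopsis thaliana cryptochrome 2 fused at its C-terminus to the yellow fluorescent protein EYFP. It is expressed from the human CMV immediate early enhancer and promoter and terminated by the SV40 poly(A) signal. CRY2PHR binds its partner CIB1 when exposed to blue light, which is the basis for light-induced recruitment. In the BLInCR system, this soluble fusion is drawn to sites marked by a separate "localizer" construct on blue light illumination. Because it carries only a fluorescent protein and no functional effector domain, it acts as a mock effector. That makes it a control for recruitment itself and a way to visualise recruitment in living cells in studies of light-controlled transcription.
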