Addgene plasmid #103817: pPHR-EYFP
Purpose: Soluble BLInCR mock effector that is recruited to 'localizer' sites upon blue light illumination
Depositing lab: Karsten Rippe. Depositing organization: Deutsches Krebsforschungszentrum (DKFZ). Publication: Real-time observation of light-controlled transcription in living cells. Rademacher A, Erdel F, Trojanowski J, Schumacher S, Rippe K. J Cell Sci. 2017 Dec 15;130(24):4213-4224. doi: 10.1242/jcs.205534. Epub 2017 Nov 9. PubMed 29122982.
Backbone
  Vector backbone: pmCherry-N1
  Backbone manufacturer: Clontech
  Backbone size w/o insert (bp): 3945
  Vector type: Mammalian Expression
  Selectable markers: Neomycin (select with G418)
Growth in bacteria
  Bacterial resistance: Kanamycin, 50 μg/mL
  Growth temperature: 37°C
  Growth strain: DH5alpha
  Copy number: High Copy
Gene/Insert
  Gene/Insert name: PHR-EYFP (alt name: PHR domain of CRY2)
  Species: A. thaliana (mustard weed)
  Insert size (bp): 2234
  Entrez Gene: CRY2 (a.k.a. AT1G04400, AT-PHH1, ATCRY2, CRYPTOCHROME 2 APOPROTEIN, F19P19.14, F19P19_14, FHA, PHH1, cryptochrome 2)
  Promoter: CMV
  Tag / fusion protein: EYFP (C terminal on backbone)
  Cloning method: Restriction Enzyme; 5′ cloning site XhoI (not destroyed); 3′ cloning site NotI (not destroyed)
  Sequencing primers: 5′ CMV-F
Terms and licenses: Academic/Nonprofit Terms; Industry Terms: Not Available to Industry
Depositor comments: Switched EYFP for mCherry in pCRY2PHR-mCherry-N1 (Addgene #26866)
How to cite: pPHR-EYFP was a gift from Karsten Rippe (Addgene plasmid # 103817 ; http://n2t.net/addgene:103817 ; RRID:Addgene_103817)
