>Addgene plasmid #103817 | pPHR-EYFP | depositor partial sequence | sequence record 196711 | PHR
ATGAAGATGGACAAAAAGACTATAGTTTGGTTTAGAAGAGACCTAAGGATTGAGGATAATCCTGCATTAG
CAGCAGCTGCTCACGAAGGATCTGTTTTTCCTGTCTTCATTTGGTGTCCTGAAGAAGAAGGACAGTTTTA
TCCTGGAAGAGCTTCAAGATGGTGGATGAAACAATCACTTGCTCACTTATCTCAATCCTTGAAGGCTCTT
GGATCTGACCTCACTTTAATCAAAACCCACAACACGATTTCAGCGATCTTGGATTGTATCCGCGTTACCG
GTGCTACAAAAGTCGTCTTTAACCACCTCTATGATCCTGTTTCGTTAGTTCGGGACCATACCGTAAAGGA
GAAGCTGGTGGAACGTGGGATCTCTGTGCAAAGCTACAATGGAGATCTATTGTATGAACCGTGGGAGATA
TACTGCGAAAAGGGCAAACCTTTTACGAGTTTCAATTCTTACTGGAAGAAATGCTTAGATATGTCGATTG
AATCCGTTATGCTTCCTCCTCCTTGGCGGTTGATGCCAATAACTGCAGCGGCTGAAGCGATTTGGGCGTG
TTCGATTGAAGAACTAGGGCTGGAGAATGAGGCCGAGAAACCGAGCAATGCGTTGTTAACTAGAGCTTGG
TCTCCAGGATGGAGCAATGCTGATAAGTTACTAAATGAGTTCATCGAGAAGCAGTTGATAGATTATGCAA
AGAACAGCAAGAAAGTTGTTGGGAATTCTACTTCACTACTTTCTCCGTATCTCCATTTCGGGGAAATAAG
CGTCAGACACGTTTTCCAGTGTGCCCGGATGAAACAAATTATATGGGCAAGAGATAAGAACAGTGAAGGA
GAAGAAAGTGCAGATCTTTTTCTTAGGGGAATCGGTTTAAGAGAGTATTCTCGGTATATATGTTTCAACT
TCCCGTTTACTCACGAGCAATCGTTGTTGAGTCATCTTCGGTTTTTCCCTTGGGATGCTGATGTTGATAA
GTTCAAGGCCTGGAGACAAGGCAGGACCGGTTATCCGTTGGTGGATGCCGGAATGAGAGAGCTTTGGGCT
ACCGGATGGATGCATAACAGAATAAGAGTGATTGTTTCAAGCTTTGCTGTGAAGTTTCTTCTCCTTCCAT
GGAAATGGGGAATGAAGTATTTCTGGGATACACTTTTGGATGCTGATTTGGAATGTGACATCCTTGGCTG
GCAGTATATCTCTGGGAGTATCCCCGATGGCCACGAGCTTGATCGCTTGGACAATCCCGCGTTACAAGGC
GCCAAATATGACCCAGAAGGTGAGTACATAAGGCAATGGCTTCCCGAGCTTGCGAGATTGCCAACTGAAT
GGATCCATCATCCATGGGACGCTCCTTTAACCGTACTCAAAGCTTCTGGTGTGGAACTCGGAACAAACTA
TGCGAAACCCATTGTAGACATCGACACAGCTCGTGAGCTACTAGCTAAAGCTATTTCAAGAACCCGTGAA
GCACAGATCATGATCGGAGCAGCA
