>Addgene plasmid #103817 | pPHR-EYFP | depositor partial sequence | sequence record 196712 | EYFP
ATGGTGAGCAAGGGCGAGGAGCTGTTCACCGGGGTGGTGCCCATCCTGGTCGAGCTGGACGGCGACGTAA
ACGGCCACAAGTTCAGCGTGTCCGGCGAGGGCGAGGGCGATGCCACCTACGGCAAGCTGACCCTGAAGTT
CATCTGCACCACCGGCAAGCTGCCCGTGCCCTGGCCCACCCTCGTGACCACCTTCGGCTACGGCCTGCAG
TGCTTCGCCCGCTACCCCGACCACATGAAGCAGCACGACTTCTTCAAGTCCGCCATGCCCGAAGGCTACG
TCCAGGAGCGCACCATCTTCTTCAAGGACGACGGCAACTACAAGACCCGCGCCGAGGTGAAGTTCGAGGG
CGACACCCTGGTGAACCGCATCGAGCTGAAGGGCATCGACTTCAAGGAGGACGGCAACATCCTGGGGCAC
AAGCTGGAGTACAACTACAACAGCCACAACGTCTATATCATGGCCGACAAGCAGAAGAACGGCATCAAGG
TGAACTTCAAGATCCGCCACAACATCGAGGACGGCAGCGTGCAGCTCGCCGACCACTACCAGCAGAACAC
CCCCATCGGCGACGGCCCCGTGCTGCTGCCCGACAACCACTACCTGAGCTACCAGTCCGCCCTGAGCAAA
GACCCCAACGAGAAGCGCGATCACATGGTCCTGCTGGAGTTCGTGACCGCCGCCGGGATCACTCTCGGCA
TGGACGAGCTGTACAAG
